Addgene plasmid #157429: pD649-HAsp-IGSF21-COMP5AP-AviTag-9xHis
Purpose: Mammalian expression of secreted protein fused to COMP5AP-AviTag-9xHis.
Depositing lab: Chris Garcia. Depositing organization: Stanford University. Publication: A Human IgSF Cell-Surface Interactome Reveals a Complex Network of Protein-Protein Interactions. Wojtowicz WM, Vielmetter J, Fernandes RA, Siepe DH, Eastman CL, Chisholm GB, Cox S, Klock H, Anderson PW, Rue SM, Miller JJ, Glaser SM, Bragstad ML, Vance J, Lam AW, Lesley SA, Zinn K, Garcia KC. Cell. 2020 Aug 20;182(4):1027-1043.e17. doi: 10.1016/j.cell.2020.07.025. PubMed 32822567.
Backbone
  Vector backbone: pD649
  Backbone size w/o insert (bp): 7153
  Vector type: Mammalian Expression
Growth in bacteria
  Bacterial resistance: Ampicillin, 100 μg/mL
  Growth temperature: 37°C
  Growth strain: DH5alpha
  Copy number: High Copy
Gene/Insert
  Gene/Insert name: IGSF21 (alt name: IGS21)
  Species: H. sapiens (human)
  Insert size (bp): 1329
  Entrez Gene: IGSF21 (a.k.a. RP11-121A23.1)
  Promoter: CMV/SP6
  Tag / fusion protein: COMP5AP-AviTag-9xHis (C terminal on backbone)
  Cloning method: Restriction Enzyme; 5′ cloning site GCGGCCGC (not destroyed); 3′ cloning site GGCGCGCC (not destroyed)
  Sequencing primers: 5′ ATTTAGGTGACACTATAG; 3′ CGTCGCACTCCATCACGGTG
Resource information
  A portion of this plasmid was derived from a plasmid made by: synthesis by ThermoFisher
Terms and licenses: Academic/Nonprofit Terms; Industry Terms: Not Available to Industry
Depositor comments: Some plasmids in this collection may have an IS4-like element ISVsa5 family transposase upstream of the CMV promoter.
How to cite: pD649-HAsp-IGSF21-COMP5AP-AviTag-9xHis was a gift from Chris Garcia (Addgene plasmid # 157429 ; http://n2t.net/addgene:157429 ; RRID:Addgene_157429)
