[The description below was written by a language model from this plasmid's Addgene catalogue record and pLannotate feature annotations shown in this document.]
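Description:
pD649-HAsp-IGSF21-COMP5AP-AviTag-9xHis is a mammalian expression plasmid built on the pD649 backbone for producing a secreted, multimerised form of human IGSF21, an immunoglobulin superfamily protein. It is maintained in E. coli at high copy through a ColE1/pUC-type origin and selected with ampicillin via the bla gene. The annotated sequence also contains an SV40 early promoter/EM7 promoter unit driving a puromycin N-acetyltransferase gene with an SV40 polyadenylation signal, which could allow selection in mammalian cells, although the record does not describe that use.

Expression is driven by the CMV immediate early enhancer and promoter, followed by a fragment of CMV intron A and an SP6 promoter that also serves as a sequencing primer site. The plasmid name points to an HA-type signal peptide, though the automated annotation labels a short segment just upstream of the insert as an immunoglobulin heavy-chain signal sequence fragment. The IGSF21 insert sits between retained NotI and AscI sites; the annotation tool matched it to the mouse orthologue, whereas the catalogue lists it as human. Downstream and in frame are a COMP coiled-coil segment, which drives pentamer assembly, human placental alkaline phosphatase as an enzymatic reporter, an AviTag for site-specific biotinylation, and a polyhistidine tag for affinity purification (9xHis by name, called as 8xHis by the annotation). A bGH polyadenylation signal ends the transcript.

Such high-avidity, phosphatase-tagged proteins suit the detection of weak extracellular interactions, consistent with the associated study mapping a human IgSF cell-surface interactome. The depositor notes that some plasmids in this collection carry an IS4-like transposase insertion upstream of the CMV promoter. An RNA-OUT feature and the sequenced length of 9,820 nt, which exceeds backbone plus insert, would fit this, but the record does not confirm it.
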