Features (pLannotate 1.2.2; 25 found; start..end, strand, type, name):
    119..143     -  CDS            KanR (fragment): aminoglycoside phosphotransferase; aph(3')-Ia; confers resistance to kanamycin
    254..842     +  rep_origin     ori: high-copy-number ColE1/pMB1/pBR322/pUC origin of replication
   1067..1084    +  terminator     rrnB T2 terminator (fragment): transcription terminator T2 from the E. coli rrnB gene
   1109..1128    -  CDS            lacZα (fragment): LacZα fragment of β-galactosidase; lacZ fragment
   1584..1600    +  protein_bind   lac operator: The lac repressor binds to the lac operator to inhibit transcription in E. coli. This inhibition can be relieved by adding lactose or isopropyl-β-D-thiogalactopyranoside (IPTG). lac repressor encoded by lacI
   2924..2993    +  ncRNA          RNA-OUT: Accession: RF00240 - RNA-OUT
   3181..3484    +  enhancer       CMV enhancer: human cytomegalovirus immediate early enhancer
   3485..3688    +  promoter       CMV promoter: human cytomegalovirus (CMV) immediate early promoter
   3824..3867    +  intron         CMV intron (fragment): modified intron A from human cytomegalovirus
   3919..3937    +  promoter       SP6 promoter: promoter for bacteriophage SP6 RNA polymerase
   3941..3978    +  CDS            IgH signal sequence (fragment): signal sequence from the mouse immunoglobulin heavy chain variable region
   4063..5415    +  CDS            Igsf21: IGS21_MOUSE - Experimental evidence at protein level: Swiss-Prot protein existence level 1. Involved in synaptic inhibition in the brain. Selectively regulates inhibitory presynaptic differentiation through interacting with presynaptic NRXN2. From Mus musculus (Mouse).
   5512..5691    +  CDS            Comp (fragment): COMP_RAT - Experimental evidence at protein level: Swiss-Prot protein existence level 1. May play a role in the structural integrity of cartilage via its interaction with other extracellular matrix proteins such as the collagens and fibronectin. Can mediate the interaction of chondrocytes with the cartilage extracellular matrix through interaction with cell surface integrin receptors. Could play a role in the pathogenesis of osteoarthritis. Potent suppressor of apoptosis in both primary chondrocytes and transformed cells. Suppresses apoptosis by blocking the activation of caspase-3 and by indu
   5679..7131    +  CDS            SEAP (fragment): secreted alkaline phosphatase from human placenta The natural enzyme has a C-terminal transmembrane sequence that is replaced by a GPI anchor.
   7156..7197    +  CDS            AviTag™ (fragment): peptide tag that allows for enzymatic biotinylation
   7201..7224    +  CDS            8xHis: 8xHis affinity tag
   7370..7481    +  polyA_signal   bGH poly(A) signal: bovine growth hormone polyadenylation signal
   7482..7590    +  rep_origin     f1 ori (fragment): f1 bacteriophage origin of replication; arrow indicates direction of (+) strand synthesis
   7604..7933    +  promoter       SV40 promoter: SV40 enhancer and early promoter
   7981..8028    +  promoter       EM7 promoter: synthetic bacterial promoter&nbsp
   8047..8646    +  CDS            PuroR (fragment): puromycin N-acetyltransferase; pac from Streptomyces; confers resistance to puromycin
   8656..8781    +  CDS            ble (fragment): BLE_KLEPN - Experimental evidence at protein level: Swiss-Prot protein existence level 1. Binding protein with a strong affinity to the bleomycin family of antibiotics. Binds to CL990; an antimitotic-antibiotic compound. From Klebsiella pneumoniae.
   8776..8897    +  polyA_signal   SV40 poly(A) signal: SV40 polyadenylation signal
   8950..9810    -  CDS            AmpR: β-lactamase; bla; confers resistance to ampicillin, carbenicillin, and related antibiotics
   9813..89      -  promoter       AmpR promoter (fragment) (across the origin): bla
>Addgene plasmid #157429 | pD649-HAsp-IGSF21-COMP5AP-AviTag-9xHis | addgene full sequence | sequence record 410012 | Addgene NGS Result
TTTCAATATTATTGAAGCATTTATCAGGGTTATTGTCTCATGAGCGGATACATATTTGAATGTATTTAGA
AAAATAAACAAATAGGGGTCAGTGTTACAACCAATTAACCAATTCTGAACATTATCGCGAGCCCATTTAT
ACCTGAATATGGCTCATAACACCCCTTGCTCATGACCAAAATCCCTTAACGTGAGTTACGCGCGCGTCGT
TCCACTGAGCGTCAGACCCCGTAGAAAAGATCAAAGGATCTTCTTGAGATCCTTTTTTTCTGCGCGTAAT
CTGCTGCTTGCAAACAAAAAAACCACCGCTACCAGCGGTGGTTTGTTTGCCGGATCAAGAGCTACCAACT
CTTTTTCCGAAGGTAACTGGCTTCAGCAGAGCGCAGATACCAAATACTGTTCTTCTAGTGTAGCCGTAGT
TAGCCCACCACTTCAAGAACTCTGTAGCACCGCCTACATACCTCGCTCTGCTAATCCTGTTACCAGTGGC
TGCTGCCAGTGGCGATAAGTCGTGTCTTACCGGGTTGGACTCAAGACGATAGTTACCGGATAAGGCGCAG
CGGTCGGGCTGAACGGGGGGTTCGTGCACACAGCCCAGCTTGGAGCGAACGACCTACACCGAACTGAGAT
ACCTACAGCGTGAGCTATGAGAAAGCGCCACGCTTCCCGAAGGGAGAAAGGCGGACAGGTATCCGGTAAG
CGGCAGGGTCGGAACAGGAGAGCGCACGAGGGAGCTTCCAGGGGGAAACGCCTGGTATCTTTATAGTCCT
GTCGGGTTTCGCCACCTCTGACTTGAGCGTCGATTTTTGTGATGCTCGTCAGGGGGGCGGAGCCTATGGA
AAAACGCCAGCAACGCGGCCTTTTTACGGTTCCTGGCCTTTTGCTGGCCTTTTGCTCACATGTTCTTTCC
TGCGTTATCCCCTGATTCTGTGGATAACCGTATTACCGCCTTTGAGTGAGCTGATACCGCTCGCCGCAGC
CGAACGACCGAGCGCAGCGAGTCAGTGAGCGAGGAAGCGGAAGGCGAGAGTAGGGAACTGCCAGGCATCA
AACTAAGCAGAAGGCCCCTGACGGATGGCCTTTTTGCGTTTCTACAAACTCTTTCTGTGTTGTAAAACGA
CGGCCAGTCTTAAGCTCGGGCCCCCTGGGCGGTTCTGATAACGAGTAATCGTTAATCCGCAAATAACGTA
AAAACCCGCTTCGGCGGGTTTTTTTATGGGGGGAGTTTAGGGAAAGAGCATTTGTCAGAATATTTAAGGG
CGCCTGTCACTTTGCTTGATATATGAGAATTATTTAACCTTATAAATGAGAAAAAAGCAACGCACTTTAA
ATAAGATACGTTGCTTTTTCGATTGATGAACACCTATAATTAAACTATTCATCTATTATTTATGATTTTT
TGTATATACAATATTTCTAGTTTGTTAAAGAGAATTAAGAAAATAAATCTCGAAAATAATAAAGGGAAAA
TCAGTTTTTGATATCAAAATTATACATGTCAACGATAATACAAAATATAATACAAACTATAAGATGTTAT
CAGTATTTATTATCATTTAGAATAAATTTTGTGTCGCCCTTAATTGTGAGCGGATAACAATTACGAGCTT
CATGCACAGTGGCGTTGACTCAATATTGGCCATTAGCCATATTATTCATTGGTTATATAGCATAAATCAA
TATTGGCTATTGGCCATTGCATACGTTGTACTGAGAGATCCCCTCATAATTTCCCCAAAGCGTAACCATG
TGTGAATAAATTTTGAGCTAGTAGGGTTGCAGCCACGAGTAAGTCTTCCCTTGTTATTGTGTAGCCAGAA
TGCCGCAAAACTTCCATGCCTAAGCGAACTGTTGAGAGTACGTTTCGATTTCTGACTGTGTTAGCCTGGA
AGTGCTTGTCCCAACCTTGTTTCTGAGCATGAACGCCCGCAAGCCAACATGTTAGTTGAAGCATCAGGGC
GATTAGCAGCATGATATCAAAACGCTCTGAGCTGCTCGTTCGGCTATGGCGTAGGCCTAGTCCGTAGGCA
GGACTTTTCAAGTCTCGGAAGGTTTCTTCAATCTGCATTCGCTTCGAATAGATATTAACAAGTTGTTTGG
GTGTTCGAATTTCAACAGGTAAGTTAGTTGCTAGAATCCATGGCTCCTTTGCCGACGCTGAGTAGATTTT
AGGTGACGGGTGGTGACAATGAGTCCGTGTCGAGCGCTGATTTTTTCGGCCTTTAGAGCGAGATTTATAC
AATAGAATTTGGCATGAGATTGGATTGCTTTTAGTCAGCCTCTTATAGCCTAAAGTCTTTGAGTGACTAG
ATGACATATCATGTAAGTTGCTGATAGGTTTCCAGTTTTCCGCTCCTAGGTCTGCATATTGTACTTTTCC
TCTTACTCGACTTAACCAGTACCAACCCAGCTTCTCAACGGATTTATACCATGGCACTTTAAAGCCAGCA
TCACTGACAATGAGCGGTGTGGTGTTACTCGGTAGAATGCTCGCAAGGTCGGCTAGAAATTGGTCATGAG
CTTTCTTTGAACATTGCTCTGAAAGCGGGAACGCTTTCTCATAAAGAGTAACAGAACGACCGTGTAGTGC
GACTGAAGCTCGCAATACCATAAGCCGTTTTTGCTCACGGATATCAGACCAGTCAACAAGTACAATGGGC
ATCGTATTGCCCGAACAGATAAAGCTAGCATGCCAACGGTATACAGCGAGTCGCTCTTTGTGGAGGTGAC
GATTACCTAACAATCGGTCGATTCGTTTGATGTTATGTTTTGTTCTCGCTTTGGTTGGCAGGTTACGGCC
AAGTTCGGTAAGAGTGAGAGTTTTACAGTCAAGTAAGGCGTGGCAAGCCAACGTTAAGCTGTTGAGTCGT
TTTAAGTGTAATTCGGGGCAGAATTGGTAAAGAGAGTCGTGTAAAATATCGAGTTCGCACATTTTGTTGT
CTGATTATTGATTTTTGGCGAAACCATTTGATCATATGACAAGATGTGTATCTACCTTAACTTAATGATT
TTGATAAAAATCATTAGGGGATTCATCAGTACGTTGTATCTATATCATAATATGTACATTTATATTGGCT
CATGTCCAATATGACCGCCATGTTGGCATTGATTATTGACTAGTTATTAATAGTAATCAATTACGGGGTC
ATTAGTTCATAGCCCATATATGGAGTTCCGCGTTACATAACTTACGGTAAATGGCCCGCCTGGCTGACCG
CCCAACGACCCCCGCCCATTGACGTCAATAATGACGTATGTTCCCATAGTAACGCCAATAGGGACTTTCC
ATTGACGTCAATGGGTGGAGTATTTACGGTAAACTGCCCACTTGGCAGTACATCAAGTGTATCATATGCC
AAGTACGCCCCCTATTGACGTCAATGACGGTAAATGGCCCGCCTGGCATTATGCCCAGTACATGACCTTA
TGGGACTTTCCTACTTGGCAGTACATCTACGTATTAGTCATCGCTATTACCATGGTGATGCGGTTTTGGC
AGTACATCAATGGGCGTGGATAGCGGTTTGACTCACGGGGATTTCCAAGTCTCCACCCCATTGACGTCAA
TGGGAGTTTGTTTTGGCACCAAAATCAACGGGACTTTCCAAAATGTCGTAACAACTCCGCCCCATTGACG
CAAATGGGCGGTAGGCGTGTACGGTGGGAGGTCTATATAAGCAGAGCTCGTTTAGTGAACCGTCAGATCG
CCTGGAGACGCCATCCACGCTGTTTTGACCTCCATAGAAGACACCGGGACCGATCCAGCCTCCGCGGCCG
GGAACGGTGCATTGGAACGCGGATTCCCCGTGCCAAGAGTGACGTAAGTACCGCCTATAGAGTCTATAGG
CCCACCCCCTTGGCTTCGTTAGAACGCGGCTACAATTAATACATAACCTTATGTATCATACACATACGAT
TTAGGTGACACTATAGAATAACATCCACTTTGCCTTTCTCTCCACAGGTGTCCACTCCCAGGTCCAACTG
CACCTCGGTTCTATCGAAAACGCGCCTGCTAGCGCCACCATGAAGACCATCATTGCCCTGAGCTACATCT
TCTGCCTGGTGTTCGCTGCGGCCGCCTATCTGACCGTGAATATCGAGCCTCTGCCTCCTGTGGTGGCTGG
CGACGCTGTGACCCTGAAGTGCAACTTCAAGACCGACGGCCGGATGCGCGAGATCGTGTGGTACAGAGTT
ACCGACGGCGGCACCATCAAGCAGAAGATCTTTACCTTCGACGCCATGTTCAGCACCAACTACAGCCACA
TGGAAAACTACCGGAAGCGCGAGGACCTGGTGTACCAGAGCACAGTCAGACTGCCCGAAGTGCGGATCAG
CGACAATGGCCCTTACGAGTGTCACGTGGGCATCTACGACCGGGCCACCAGAGAAAAAGTGGTGCTGGCC
TCCGGCAACATCTTCCTGAATGTGATGGCCCCTCCTACCAGCATCGAAGTGGTGGCCGCTGATACCCCTG
CTCCTTTCAGCAGATATCAGGCCCAGAACTTCACCCTCGTGTGCATCGTGTCTGGCGGCAAGCCTGCTCC
TATGGTGTACTTCAAGAGAGATGGCGAGCCCATCGACGCCGTGCCTTTGTCTGAACCTCCTGCCGCTTCT
AGCGGCCCTCTGCAAGACAGCAGACCCTTCAGAAGCCTGCTGCACAGAGATCTGGACGACACCAAGATGC
AGAAGTCCCTGAGCCTGCTGGACGCCGAGAATAGAGGCGGCAGACCCTACACCGAAAGACCCAGCAGAGG
CCTGACACCTGATCCTAACATCCTGCTGCAGCCCACCACCGAGAACATCCCTGAGACAGTGGTGTCCCGC
GAGTTCCCTAGATGGGTGCACTCTGCCGAGCCTACCTACTTCCTGCGGCACAGCAGAACCCCTAGCTCTG
ATGGCACAGTGGAAGTGCGGGCTCTGCTGACCTGGACACTGAACCCTCAGATCGACAACGAGGCCCTGTT
CAGCTGCGAAGTGAAGCACCCTGCTCTGAGCATGCCCATGCAGGCCGAAGTGACACTGGTGGCTCCTAAG
GGCCCCAAGATCGTGATGACACCCTCCAGAGCCAGAGTGGGCGATACCGTCAGAATCCTGGTGCACGGCT
TCCAGAACGAGGTGTTCCCCGAGCCTATGTTCACCTGGACAAGAGTGGGCAGCAGACTGCTGGATGGCAG
CGCCGAGTTCGACGGCAAAGAACTGGTGCTGGAAAGAGTGCCCGCCGAGCTGAATGGCAGCATGTACAGA
TGTACAGCCCAGAATCCTCTGGGCAGCACCGACACACACACCCGGCTGATCGTGTTCGAGAACCCAAACA
TCCCCAGAGGCACCGAGGACAGCAATGGCTCTATCGGACCTACAGGCGCCAGACTGACACTTGTGCTGGC
CCTGACAGTGATCCTGGAACTGACAGGCGCGCCGGAAGATCAAGTTGATCCAAGATTGATTGATGGCAAG
GGCGGATCTCTGGAGGTGCTGTTCCAGGGACCAGGCGGAAGCGGCAATCCCGGCGGCGATCTGGCCCCCC
AGATGCTGCGCGAGCTGCAGGAGACCAATGCCGCCCTGCAGGACGTGCGCGAGCTGCTGCGCCACCGCGT
GAAGGAGATCACCTTCCTGAAGAACACCGTGATGGAGTGCGACGCCTGCGGTATGCAGCCCTCTAGAGGC
TCCGGCTCCATCATCCCAGTTGAGGAGGAGAACCCGGACTTCTGGAACCGCGAGGCAGCCGAGGCCCTGG
GTGCCGCCAAGAAGCTGCAGCCTGCACAGACAGCCGCCAAGAACCTCATCATCTTCCTGGGCGATGGGAT
GGGGGTGTCTACGGTGACAGCTGCCAGGATCCTAAAAGGGCAGAAGAAGGACAAACTGGGGCCTGAGATA
CCCCTGGCCATGGACCGCTTCCCATATGTGGCTCTGTCCAAGACATACAATGTAGACAAACATGTGCCAG
ACAGTGGAGCCACAGCCACGGCCTACCTGTGCGGGGTCAAGGGCAACTTCCAGACCATTGGCTTGAGTGC
AGCCGCCCGCTTTAACCAGTGCAACACGACACGCGGCAACGAGGTCATCTCCGTGATGAATCGGGCCAAG
AAAGCAGGGAAGTCAGTGGGAGTGGTAACCACCACACGAGTGCAGCACGCCTCGCCAGCCGGCACCTACG
CCCACACGGTGAACCGCAACTGGTACTCGGACGCCGACGTGCCTGCCTCGGCCCGCCAGGAGGGGTGCCA
GGACATCGCTACGCAGCTCATCTCCAACATGGACATTGACGTGATCCTAGGTGGAGGCCGAAAGTACATG
TTTCGCATGGGAACCCCAGACCCTGAGTACCCAGATGACTACAGCCAAGGTGGGACCAGGCTGGACGGGA
AGAATCTGGTGCAGGAATGGCTGGCGAAGCGCCAGGGTGCCCGGTATGTGTGGAACCGCACTGAGCTCAT
GCAGGCTTCCCTGGACCCGTCTGTGACCCATCTCATGGGTCTCTTTGAGCCTGGAGACATGAAATACGAG
ATCCACCGAGACTCCACACTGGACCCCTCCCTGATGGAGATGACAGAGGCTGCCCTGCGCCTGCTGAGCA
GGAACCCCCGCGGCTTCTTCCTCTTCGTGGAGGGTGGTCGCATCGACCATGGTCATCATGAAAGCAGGGC
TTACCGGGCACTGACTGAGACGATCATGTTCGACGACGCCATTGAGAGGGCGGGCCAGCTCACCAGCGAG
GAGGACACGCTGAGCCTCGTCACTGCCGACCACTCCCACGTCTTCTCCTTCGGAGGCTACCCCCTGCGAG
GGAGCTCCATCTTCGGGCTGGCCCCTGGCAAGGCCCGGGACAGGAAGGCCTACACGGTCCTCCTATACGG
AAACGGTCCAGGCTATGTGCTCAAGGACGGCGCCCGGCCGGATGTTACCGAGAGCGAGAGCGGGAGCCCC
GAGTATCGGCAGCAGTCAGCAGTGCCCCTGGACGAAGAGACCCACGCAGGCGAGGACGTGGCGGTGTTCG
CGCGCGGCCCGCAGGCGCACCTGGTTCACGGCGTGCAGGAGCAGACCTTCATAGCGCACGTCATGGCCTT
CGCCGCCTGCCTGGAGCCCTACACCGCCTGCGACCTGGCGCCCCCCGCCGGCACCACCGACGCCGCGCAC
CCGGGTGGCGGAGGACTGAACGACATCTTCGAGGCTCAGAAAATCGAATGGCACGAACATCACCATCACC
ATCACCATCACCATTAAGGCCGGCCTGTAGTCACTGGCACAACGCGTTACCCGGTAAGCCAATCGGGTAT
ACACGGTCGTCATACTGCAGACAGGGTTCTTCTACTTTGCAAGATAGTCTTGAGTAGTAAAATAAATAGA
TAGAGAAAATCAGCCTCGACTGTGCCTTCTAGTTGCCAGCCATCTGTTGTTTGCCCCTCCCCCGTGCCTT
CCTTGACCCTGGAAGGTGCCACTCCCACTGTCCTTTCCTAATAAAATGAGGAAATTGCATCACAACACTC
AACCCTATCTCGGTCTATTCTTTTGATTTATAAGGGATTTTGCCGATTTCGGCCTATTGGTTAAAAAATG
AGCTGATTTAACAAAAATTTAACGCGAATTAATTCTGTGGAATGTGTGTCAGTTAGGGTGTGGAAAGTCC
CCAGGCTCCCCAGCAGGCAGAAGTATGCAAAGCATGCATCTCAATTAGTCAGCAACCAGGTGTGGAAAGT
CCCCAGGCTCCCCAGCAGGCAGAAGTATGCAAAGCATGCATCTCAATTAGTCAGCAACCATAGTCCCGCC
CCTAACTCCGCCCATCCCGCCCCTAACTCCGCCCAGTTCCGCCCATTCTCCGCCCCATGGCTGACTAATT
TTTTTTATTTATGCAGAGGCCGAGGCCGCCTCTGCCTCTGAGCTATTCCAGAAGTAGTGAGGAGGCTTTT
TTGGAGGCCTAGGCTTTTGCAAAAAGCTCCCGGGAGCTTGTATATCCATTTTCGGATCTGATCAGCACGT
GTTGACAATTAATCATCGGCATAGTATATCGGCATAGTATAATACGACAAGGTGAGGAACTAAACCATGA
CCGAGTACAAGCCCACGGTGCGCCTCGCCACCCGCGACGACGTCCCCAGGGCCGTACGCACCCTCGCCGC
CGCGTTCGCCGACTACCCCGCCACGCGCCACACCGTCGATCCGGACCGCCACATCGAGCGGGTCACCGAG
CTGCAAGAACTCTTCCTCACGCGCGTCGGGCTCGACATCGGCAAGGTGTGGGTCGCGGACGACGGCGCCG
CGGTGGCGGTCTGGACCACGCCGGAGAGCGTCGAAGCGGGGGCGGTGTTCGCCGAGATCGGCCCGCGCAT
GGCCGAGTTGAGCGGTTCCCGGCTGGCCGCGCAGCAACAGATGGAAGGCCTCCTGGCGCCGCACCGGCCC
AAGGAGCCCGCGTGGTTCCTGGCCACCGTCGGCGTCTCGCCCGACCACCAGGGCAAGGGTCTGGGCAGCG
CCGTCGTGCTCCCCGGAGTGGAGGCGGCCGAGCGCGCCGGGGTGCCCGCCTTCCTGGAGACATCCGCGCC
CCGCAACCTCCCCTTCTACGAGCGGCTCGGCTTCACCGTCACCGCCGACGTCGAGGTGCCCGAAGGACCG
CGCACCTGGTGCATGACCCGCAAGCCCGGTGCCTGACACGTGCTACGAGATTTCGATTCCACCGCCGCCT
TCTATGAAAGGTTGGGCTTCGGAATCGTTTTCCGGGACGCCGGCTGGATGATCCTCCAGCGCGGGGATCT
CATGCTGGAGTTCTTCGCCCACCCCAACTTGTTTATTGCAGCTTATAATGGTTACAAATAAAGCAATAGC
ATCACAAATTTCACAAATAAAGCATTTTTTTCACTGCATTCTAGTTGTGGTTTGTCCAAACTCATCAATG
TATCTTATCATGTCTGTATACCGTCGACCTCTAGCTAGAGCTTGGCGTAATCATGGTCATTACCAATGCT
TAATCAGTGAGGCACCTATCTCAGCGATCTGTCTATTTCGTTCATCCATAGTTGCCTGACTCCCCGTCGT
GTAGATAACTACGATACGGGAGGGCTTACCATCTGGCCCCAGCGCTGCGATGATACCGCGAGAACCACGC
TCACCGGCTCCGGATTTATCAGCAATAAACCAGCCAGCCGGAAGGGCCGAGCGCAGAAGTGGTCCTGCAA
CTTTATCCGCCTCCATCCAGTCTATTAATTGTTGCCGGGAAGCTAGAGTAAGTAGTTCGCCAGTTAATAG
TTTGCGCAACGTTGTTGCCATCGCTACAGGCATCGTGGTGTCACGCTCGTCGTTTGGTATGGCTTCATTC
AGCTCCGGTTCCCAACGATCAAGGCGAGTTACATGATCCCCCATGTTGTGCAAAAAAGCGGTTAGCTCCT
TCGGTCCTCCGATCGTTGTCAGAAGTAAGTTGGCCGCAGTGTTATCACTCATGGTTATGGCAGCACTGCA
TAATTCTCTTACTGTCATGCCATCCGTAAGATGCTTTTCTGTGACTGGTGAGTACTCAACCAAGTCATTC
TGAGAATAGTGTATGCGGCGACCGAGTTGCTCTTGCCCGGCGTCAATACGGGATAATACCGCGCCACATA
GCAGAACTTTAAAAGTGCTCATCATTGGAAAACGTTCTTCGGGGCGAAAACTCTCAAGGATCTTACCGCT
GTTGAGATCCAGTTCGATGTAACCCACTCGTGCACCCAACTGATCTTCAGCATCTTTTACTTTCACCAGC
GTTTCTGGGTGAGCAAAAACAGGAAGGCAAAATGCCGCAAAAAAGGGAATAAGGGCGACACGGAAATGTT
GAATACTCATATTCTTCCTT
