>Addgene plasmid #157429 | pD649-HAsp-IGSF21-COMP5AP-AviTag-9xHis | depositor partial sequence | sequence record 303968 | insert (secreted protein)
TATCTGACCGTGAATATCGAGCCTCTGCCTCCTGTGGTGGCTGGCGACGCTGTGACCCTGAAGTGCAACT
TCAAGACCGACGGCCGGATGCGCGAGATCGTGTGGTACAGAGTTACCGACGGCGGCACCATCAAGCAGAA
GATCTTTACCTTCGACGCCATGTTCAGCACCAACTACAGCCACATGGAAAACTACCGGAAGCGCGAGGAC
CTGGTGTACCAGAGCACAGTCAGACTGCCCGAAGTGCGGATCAGCGACAATGGCCCTTACGAGTGTCACG
TGGGCATCTACGACCGGGCCACCAGAGAAAAAGTGGTGCTGGCCTCCGGCAACATCTTCCTGAATGTGAT
GGCCCCTCCTACCAGCATCGAAGTGGTGGCCGCTGATACCCCTGCTCCTTTCAGCAGATATCAGGCCCAG
AACTTCACCCTCGTGTGCATCGTGTCTGGCGGCAAGCCTGCTCCTATGGTGTACTTCAAGAGAGATGGCG
AGCCCATCGACGCCGTGCCTTTGTCTGAACCTCCTGCCGCTTCTAGCGGCCCTCTGCAAGACAGCAGACC
CTTCAGAAGCCTGCTGCACAGAGATCTGGACGACACCAAGATGCAGAAGTCCCTGAGCCTGCTGGACGCC
GAGAATAGAGGCGGCAGACCCTACACCGAAAGACCCAGCAGAGGCCTGACACCTGATCCTAACATCCTGC
TGCAGCCCACCACCGAGAACATCCCTGAGACAGTGGTGTCCCGCGAGTTCCCTAGATGGGTGCACTCTGC
CGAGCCTACCTACTTCCTGCGGCACAGCAGAACCCCTAGCTCTGATGGCACAGTGGAAGTGCGGGCTCTG
CTGACCTGGACACTGAACCCTCAGATCGACAACGAGGCCCTGTTCAGCTGCGAAGTGAAGCACCCTGCTC
TGAGCATGCCCATGCAGGCCGAAGTGACACTGGTGGCTCCTAAGGGCCCCAAGATCGTGATGACACCCTC
CAGAGCCAGAGTGGGCGATACCGTCAGAATCCTGGTGCACGGCTTCCAGAACGAGGTGTTCCCCGAGCCT
ATGTTCACCTGGACAAGAGTGGGCAGCAGACTGCTGGATGGCAGCGCCGAGTTCGACGGCAAAGAACTGG
TGCTGGAAAGAGTGCCCGCCGAGCTGAATGGCAGCATGTACAGATGTACAGCCCAGAATCCTCTGGGCAG
CACCGACACACACACCCGGCTGATCGTGTTCGAGAACCCAAACATCCCCAGAGGCACCGAGGACAGCAAT
GGCTCTATCGGACCTACAGGCGCCAGACTGACACTTGTGCTGGCCCTGACAGTGATCCTGGAACTGACA
